Addgene plasmid #157678: pcDNA5-FRT-TO-C-8His-Flag
Purpose: C-terminal tagging vector
Depositing lab: David Tollervey. Depositing organization: University of Edinburgh. Publication: Integrative vectors for regulated expression of SARS-CoV-2 proteins implicated in RNA metabolism. Bresson S, Robertson N, Sani E, Turowski TW, Shchepachev V, Kompauerova M, Spanos C, Helwak A, Tollervey D. Wellcome Open Res. 2020 Nov 3;5:261. doi: 10.12688/wellcomeopenres.16322.1. eCollection 2020. PubMed 33313418.
Backbone
  Vector backbone: pcDNA5-FRT-TO
  Backbone manufacturer: Thermo Fisher
  Vector type: Mammalian Expression
  Selectable markers: Hygromycin
Growth in bacteria
  Bacterial resistance: Ampicillin, 100 μg/mL
  Growth temperature: 37°C
  Growth strain: DH5alpha
  Copy number: High Copy
Gene/Insert
  Gene/Insert name: 8His-Flag
  Species: Synthetic
  Cloning method: Restriction Enzyme; 5′ cloning site Unknown (unknown if destroyed); 3′ cloning site Unknown (unknown if destroyed)
Terms and licenses: Academic/Nonprofit Terms; Industry Terms
How to cite: pcDNA5-FRT-TO-C-8His-Flag was a gift from David Tollervey (Addgene plasmid # 157678 ; http://n2t.net/addgene:157678 ; RRID:Addgene_157678)
