[The description below was written by a language model from this plasmid's Addgene catalogue record and pLannotate feature annotations shown in this document.]
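Description:
pcDNA5-FRT-TO-C-8His-Flag is a mammalian expression vector built on the commercial pcDNA5-FRT-TO backbone and intended as an empty recipient for adding a C-terminal tag to a protein of interest. It is propagated in E. coli as a high-copy plasmid through a ColE1/pUC-type origin, with ampicillin selection provided by the β-lactamase gene and its own promoter. Short fragments of bom, f1 ori, lac regulatory sequence and a ble reading frame also appear in the annotation and look like backbone remnants rather than functional parts.

The expression cassette consists of the human CMV immediate-early enhancer and promoter followed by two short tet operator matches (annotated as PLtetO-1 fragments). This arrangement places transcription under control of the Tet repressor, so expression is silenced in repressor-expressing cells and induced by tetracycline or doxycycline. A bovine growth hormone polyadenylation signal terminates the transcript. The synthetic 8His-Flag insert is not called as a separate feature, but it presumably sits in the unannotated interval between the promoter region and the bGH poly(A), where an open reading frame cloned upstream would be fused to it. The cloning sites are not recorded.

Downstream, an FRT site lies directly in front of a hygromycin resistance coding sequence with an SV40 poly(A) and no annotated promoter of its own. In this design, FLP-mediated recombination into a genomic FRT site in a suitable host line is expected to activate the marker, so hygromycin selects for single-copy, site-specific integrants. The associated publication describes integrative vectors for regulated expression of SARS-CoV-2 proteins implicated in RNA metabolism. The tandem His and Flag epitopes are suited to detection and affinity purification.
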