Features (pLannotate 1.2.2; 20 found; start..end, strand, type, name):
     53..105     -  misc_feature   bom (fragment): basis of mobility region from pBR322
    260..639     +  enhancer       CMV enhancer: human cytomegalovirus immediate early enhancer
    640..843     +  promoter       CMV promoter: human cytomegalovirus (CMV) immediate early promoter
    845..864     +  promoter       PLtetO-1 promoter (fragment): modified phage lambda PL promoter with tet operator sites (Lutz and Bujard, 1997)
    866..885     +  promoter       PLtetO-1 promoter (fragment): modified phage lambda PL promoter with tet operator sites (Lutz and Bujard, 1997)
    893..926     +  promoter       TRE3GV promoter (fragment): 3rd-generation Tet-responsive promoter that can be activated by binding of Tet-On® 3G, optimized for retroviral and lentiviral vectors
   1173..1397    +  polyA_signal   bGH poly(A) signal: bovine growth hormone polyadenylation signal
   1401..1422    +  promoter       SV40 promoter (fragment): SV40 enhancer and early promoter
   1443..1676    +  rep_origin     f1 ori (fragment) (sequence partly withheld): f1 bacteriophage origin of replication; arrow indicates direction of (+) strand synthesis
   1681..1728    +  protein_bind   FRT: FLP-mediated recombination occurs in the 8-bp core sequence TCTAGAAA (Turan and Bode, 2011). FLP recombinase from the Saccharomyces cerevisiae 2μ plasmid
   1736..2758    +  CDS            HygR: aminoglycoside phosphotransferase from E. coli; aph(4)-Ia; confers resistance to hygromycin
   2768..2893    +  CDS            ble (fragment): BLE_KLEPN - Experimental evidence at protein level: Swiss-Prot protein existence level 1. Binding protein with a strong affinity to the bleomycin family of antibiotics. Binds to CL990; an antimitotic-antibiotic compound. From Klebsiella pneumoniae.
   2888..3009    +  polyA_signal   SV40 poly(A) signal: SV40 polyadenylation signal
   3082..3098    -  protein_bind   lac operator: The lac repressor binds to the lac operator to inhibit transcription in E. coli. This inhibition can be relieved by adding lactose or isopropyl-β-D-thiogalactopyranoside (IPTG). lac repressor encoded by lacI
   3106..3136    -  promoter       lac promoter: promoter for the E. coli lac operon
   3151..3172    -  protein_bind   CAP binding site: CAP binding activates transcription in the presence of cAMP. E. coli catabolite activator protein
   3185..3277    -  CDS            lacI (fragment): lac repressor; lacI; The lac repressor binds to the lac operator to inhibit transcription in E. coli. This inhibition can be relieved by adding lactose or isopropyl-β-D-thiogalactopyranoside (IPTG).
   3460..4048    -  rep_origin     ori: high-copy-number ColE1/pMB1/pBR322/pUC origin of replication
   4219..5079    -  CDS            AmpR: β-lactamase; bla; confers resistance to ampicillin, carbenicillin, and related antibiotics
   5080..5184    -  promoter       AmpR promoter: bla
>Addgene plasmid #157678 | pcDNA5-FRT-TO-C-8His-Flag | addgene full sequence | sequence record 307604 | Addgene NGS Result
TCCCCGAAAAGTGCCACCTGACGTCGACGGATCGGGAGATCTCCCGATCCCCTATGGTGCACTCTCAGTA
CAATCTGCTCTGATGCCGCATAGTTAAGCCAGTATCTGCTCCCTGCTTGTGTGTTGGAGGTCGCTGAGTA
GTGCGCGAGCAAAATTTAAGCTACAACAAGGCAAGGCTTGACCGACAATTGCATGAAGAATCTGCTTAGG
GTTAGGCGTTTTGCGCTGCTTCGCGATGTACGGGCCAGATATACGCGTTGACATTGATTATTGACTAGTT
ATTAATAGTAATCAATTACGGGGTCATTAGTTCATAGCCCATATATGGAGTTCCGCGTTACATAACTTAC
GGTAAATGGCCCGCCTGGCTGACCGCCCAACGACCCCCGCCCATTGACGTCAATAATGACGTATGTTCCC
ATAGTAACGCCAATAGGGACTTTCCATTGACGTCAATGGGTGGAGTATTTACGGTAAACTGCCCACTTGG
CAGTACATCAAGTGTATCATATGCCAAGTACGCCCCCTATTGACGTCAATGACGGTAAATGGCCCGCCTG
GCATTATGCCCAGTACATGACCTTATGGGACTTTCCTACTTGGCAGTACATCTACGTATTAGTCATCGCT
ATTACCATGGTGATGCGGTTTTGGCAGTACATCAATGGGCGTGGATAGCGGTTTGACTCACGGGGATTTC
CAAGTCTCCACCCCATTGACGTCAATGGGAGTTTGTTTTGGCACCAAAATCAACGGGACTTTCCAAAATG
TCGTAACAACTCCGCCCCATTGACGCAAATGGGCGGTAGGCGTGTACGGTGGGAGGTCTATATAAGCAGA
GCTCTCCCTATCAGTGATAGAGATCTCCCTATCAGTGATAGAGATCGTCGACGAGCTCGTTTAGTGAACC
GTCAGATCGCCTGGAGACGCCATCCACGCTGTTTTGACCTCCATAGAAGACACCGGGACCGATCCAGCCT
CCGGACTCTAGCGTTTAAACTTAAGCTTGGTACCGAGCTCGGATCCACTAGTCCAGTGTGGTGGAATTCT
GCAGATATCGGGCGGACATCACCACCATCATCACCATCACGCCGCAGCCGCAGATTATAAAGATGACGAT
GACAAGTAGCTCGAGTCTAGAGGGCCCGTTTAAACCCGCTGATCAGCCTCGACTGTGCCTTCTAGTTGCC
AGCCATCTGTTGTTTGCCCCTCCCCCGTGCCTTCCTTGACCCTGGAAGGTGCCACTCCCACTGTCCTTTC
CTAATAAAATGAGGAAATTGCATCGCATTGTCTGAGTAGGTGTCATTCTATTCTGGGGGGTGGGGTGGGG
CAGGACAGCAAGGGGGAGGATTGGGAAGACAATAGCAGGCATGCTGGGGATGCGGTGGGCTCTATGGCTT
CTGAGGCGGAAAGAACCAGCTGGGGCTCTAGGGGGTATCCCC
[124 nt withheld, positions 1443-1566]
C
[91 nt withheld, positions 1568-1658]
AGGGTGATGGTTCACGTACCTAGAAGTTCCTATTCCGAAGTTCCTATTCTCTAGAAAGTATAGGAACTTC
CTTGGCCAAAAAGCCTGAACTCACCGCGACGTCTGTCGAGAAGTTTCTGATCGAAAAGTTCGACAGCGTC
TCCGACCTGATGCAGCTCTCGGAGGGCGAAGAATCTCGTGCTTTCAGCTTCGATGTAGGAGGGCGTGGAT
ATGTCCTGCGGGTAAATAGCTGCGCCGATGGTTTCTACAAAGATCGTTATGTTTATCGGCACTTTGCATC
GGCCGCGCTCCCGATTCCGGAAGTGCTTGACATTGGGGAATTCAGCGAGAGCCTGACCTATTGCATCTCC
CGCCGTGCACAGGGTGTCACGTTGCAAGACCTGCCTGAAACCGAACTGCCCGCTGTTCTGCAGCCGGTCG
CGGAGGCCATGGATGCGATCGCTGCGGCCGATCTTAGCCAGACGAGCGGGTTCGGCCCATTCGGACCGCA
AGGAATCGGTCAATACACTACATGGCGTGATTTCATATGCGCGATTGCTGATCCCCATGTGTATCACTGG
CAAACTGTGATGGACGACACCGTCAGTGCGTCCGTCGCGCAGGCTCTCGATGAGCTGATGCTTTGGGCCG
AGGACTGCCCCGAAGTCCGGCACCTCGTGCACGCGGATTTCGGCTCCAACAATGTCCTGACGGACAATGG
CCGCATAACAGCGGTCATTGACTGGAGCGAGGCGATGTTCGGGGATTCCCAATACGAGGTCGCCAACATC
TTCTTCTGGAGGCCGTGGTTGGCTTGTATGGAGCAGCAGACGCGCTACTTCGAGCGGAGGCATCCGGAGC
TTGCAGGATCGCCGCGGCTCCGGGCGTATATGCTCCGCATTGGTCTTGACCAACTCTATCAGAGCTTGGT
TGACGGCAATTTCGATGATGCAGCTTGGGCGCAGGGTCGATGCGACGCAATCGTCCGATCCGGAGCCGGG
ACTGTCGGGCGTACACAAATCGCCCGCAGAAGCGCGGCCGTCTGGACCGATGGCTGTGTAGAAGTACTCG
CCGATAGTGGAAACCGACGCCCCAGCACTCGTCCGAGGGCAAAGGAATAGCACGTACTACGAGATTTCGA
TTCCACCGCCGCCTTCTATGAAAGGTTGGGCTTCGGAATCGTTTTCCGGGACGCCGGCTGGATGATCCTC
CAGCGCGGGGATCTCATGCTGGAGTTCTTCGCCCACCCCAACTTGTTTATTGCAGCTTATAATGGTTACA
AATAAAGCAATAGCATCACAAATTTCACAAATAAAGCATTTTTTTCACTGCATTCTAGTTGTGGTTTGTC
CAAACTCATCAATGTATCTTATCATGTCTGTATACCGTCGACCTCTAGCTAGAGCTTGGCGTAATCATGG
TCATAGCTGTTTCCTGTGTGAAATTGTTATCCGCTCACAATTCCACACAACATACGAGCCGGAAGCATAA
AGTGTAAAGCCTGGGGTGCCTAATGAGTGAGCTAACTCACATTAATTGCGTTGCGCTCACTGCCCGCTTT
CCAGTCGGGAAACCTGTCGTGCCAGCTGCATTAATGAATCGGCCAACGCGCGGGGAGAGGCGGTTTGCGT
ATTGGGCGCTCTTCCGCTTCCTCGCTCACTGACTCGCTGCGCTCGGTCGTTCGGCTGCGGCGAGCGGTAT
CAGCTCACTCAAAGGCGGTAATACGGTTATCCACAGAATCAGGGGATAACGCAGGAAAGAACATGTGAGC
AAAAGGCCAGCAAAAGGCCAGGAACCGTAAAAAGGCCGCGTTGCTGGCGTTTTTCCATAGGCTCCGCCCC
CCTGACGAGCATCACAAAAATCGACGCTCAAGTCAGAGGTGGCGAAACCCGACAGGACTATAAAGATACC
AGGCGTTTCCCCCTGGAAGCTCCCTCGTGCGCTCTCCTGTTCCGACCCTGCCGCTTACCGGATACCTGTC
CGCCTTTCTCCCTTCGGGAAGCGTGGCGCTTTCTCATAGCTCACGCTGTAGGTATCTCAGTTCGGTGTAG
GTCGTTCGCTCCAAGCTGGGCTGTGTGCACGAACCCCCCGTTCAGCCCGACCGCTGCGCCTTATCCGGTA
ACTATCGTCTTGAGTCCAACCCGGTAAGACACGACTTATCGCCACTGGCAGCAGCCACTGGTAACAGGAT
TAGCAGAGCGAGGTATGTAGGCGGTGCTACAGAGTTCTTGAAGTGGTGGCCTAACTACGGCTACACTAGA
AGAACAGTATTTGGTATCTGCGCTCTGCTGAAGCCAGTTACCTTCGGAAAAAGAGTTGGTAGCTCTTGAT
CCGGCAAACAAACCACCGCTGGTAGCGGTGGTTTTTTTGTTTGCAAGCAGCAGATTACGCGCAGAAAAAA
AGGATCTCAAGAAGATCCTTTGATCTTTTCTACGGGGTCTGACGCTCAGTGGAACGAAAACTCACGTTAA
GGGATTTTGGTCATGAGATTATCAAAAAGGATCTTCACCTAGATCCTTTTAAATTAAAAATGAAGTTTTA
AATCAATCTAAAGTATATATGAGTAAACTTGGTCTGACAGTTACCAATGCTTAATCAGTGAGGCACCTAT
CTCAGCGATCTGTCTATTTCGTTCATCCATAGTTGCCTGACTCCCCGTCGTGTAGATAACTACGATACGG
GAGGGCTTACCATCTGGCCCCAGTGCTGCAATGATACCGCGAGACCCACGCTCACCGGCTCCAGATTTAT
CAGCAATAAACCAGCCAGCCGGAAGGGCCGAGCGCAGAAGTGGTCCTGCAACTTTATCCGCCTCCATCCA
GTCTATTAATTGTTGCCGGGAAGCTAGAGTAAGTAGTTCGCCAGTTAATAGTTTGCGCAACGTTGTTGCC
ATTGCTACAGGCATCGTGGTGTCACGCTCGTCGTTTGGTATGGCTTCATTCAGCTCCGGTTCCCAACGAT
CAAGGCGAGTTACATGATCCCCCATGTTGTGCAAAAAAGCGGTTAGCTCCTTCGGTCCTCCGATCGTTGT
CAGAAGTAAGTTGGCCGCAGTGTTATCACTCATGGTTATGGCAGCACTGCATAATTCTCTTACTGTCATG
CCATCCGTAAGATGCTTTTCTGTGACTGGTGAGTACTCAACCAAGTCATTCTGAGAATAGTGTATGCGGC
GACCGAGTTGCTCTTGCCCGGCGTCAATACGGGATAATACCGCGCCACATAGCAGAACTTTAAAAGTGCT
CATCATTGGAAAACGTTCTTCGGGGCGAAAACTCTCAAGGATCTTACCGCTGTTGAGATCCAGTTCGATG
TAACCCACTCGTGCACCCAACTGATCTTCAGCATCTTTTACTTTCACCAGCGTTTCTGGGTGAGCAAAAA
CAGGAAGGCAAAATGCCGCAAAAAAGGGAATAAGGGCGACACGGAAATGTTGAATACTCATACTCTTCCT
TTTTCAATATTATTGAAGCATTTATCAGGGTTATTGTCTCATGAGCGGATACATATTTGAATGTATTTAG
AAAAATAAACAAATAGGGGTTCCGCGCACATT
